Addgene plasmid #114078: pCAG-hdAsCas12a(D908A)-NLS(nucleoplasmin)-gs-3xHA-gs-VPR (RTW876)
Purpose: CAG promoter expression plasmid for human codon optimized AsCas12a-VPR(1.1)
Depositing lab: Keith Joung & Benjamin Kleinstiver. Depositing organization: Massachusetts General Hospital. Publication: Engineered CRISPR-Cas12a variants with increased activities and improved targeting ranges for gene, epigenetic and base editing. Kleinstiver BP, Sousa AA, Walton RT, Tak YE, Hsu JY, Clement K, Welch MM, Horng JE, Malagon-Lopez J, Scarfo I, Maus MV, Pinello L, Aryee MJ, Joung JK. Nat Biotechnol. 2019 Feb 11. pii: 10.1038/s41587-018-0011-0. doi: 10.1038/s41587-018-0011-0. PubMed 30742127.
Backbone
  Vector backbone: pCAG-CFP
  Backbone manufacturer: Cepko Lab (Addgene plasmid #11179)
  Vector type: Mammalian Expression
Growth in bacteria
  Bacterial resistance: Ampicillin, 100 μg/mL
  Growth temperature: 37°C
  Growth strain: DH5alpha
  Copy number: High Copy
Gene/Insert
  Gene/Insert name: human codon optimized DNase-inactive (D908A) enAsCas12a fused to VPR activation domain (alt name: RTW876)
  Species: Synthetic
  Tag / fusion protein: SV40 NLS (C terminal on insert)
  Cloning method: Gibson Cloning
Terms and licenses: Academic/Nonprofit Terms; Industry Terms: Not Available to Industry
How to cite: pCAG-hdAsCas12a(D908A)-NLS(nucleoplasmin)-gs-3xHA-gs-VPR (RTW876) was a gift from Keith Joung & Benjamin Kleinstiver (Addgene plasmid # 114078 ; http://n2t.net/addgene:114078 ; RRID:Addgene_114078)
