[The description below was written by a language model from this plasmid's Addgene catalogue record and pLannotate feature annotations shown in this document.]
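Description:
pCAG-hdAsCas12a(D908A)-NLS(nucleoplasmin)-gs-3xHA-gs-VPR (RTW876) is a mammalian expression plasmid of about 10.5 kb built on the pCAG-CFP backbone. It encodes a programmable transcriptional activator based on Cas12a (Cpf1) from Acidaminococcus sp. It is propagated in E. coli through a high-copy ColE1/pUC-type origin and selected with ampicillin via the bla gene. No mammalian selection marker is annotated. The backbone also carries lac promoter/operator remnants, an SV40 origin and an SV40 poly(A) signal.

Expression is driven by the CAG promoter, annotated as the CMV immediate-early enhancer, the chicken β-actin promoter and a chimeric β-actin/β-globin intron, which together give strong, broad expression in mammalian cells. The single open reading frame is a human codon-optimized AsCas12a carrying the D908A substitution. This change abolishes DNase activity while leaving crRNA-guided DNA binding intact. The Cas12a sequence is followed in frame by a bipartite nucleoplasmin NLS, a 3xHA epitope tag for detection, and the tripartite VPR activation domain. VPR appears in the table as a VP16-repeat fragment, a portion of human RELA (p65) and the Epstein-Barr virus Rta activation domain. Per the construct name, glycine-serine linkers separate these modules. Transcripts terminate at a rabbit β-globin poly(A) signal.

The record is inconsistent in two places. The insert field calls the protein "enAsCas12a", whereas the plasmid name and purpose line say only AsCas12a. The tag field lists an SV40 NLS, while the name and annotation show a nucleoplasmin NLS. No crRNA cassette is annotated, so the guide must be supplied separately. The purpose line designates the fusion AsCas12a-VPR(1.1), and it is suited to targeted activation of endogenous genes in mammalian cells.
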