Features (pLannotate 1.2.2; 23 found; start..end, strand, type, name):
      5..384     +  enhancer       CMV enhancer: human cytomegalovirus immediate early enhancer
    386..661     +  promoter       chicken β-actin promoter: No description available
    662..1678    +  intron         chimeric intron: chimera between introns from chicken β-actin and rabbit β-globin
   1727..1763    +  misc_feature   MCS (fragment): multiple cloning site
   1777..5697    +  CDS            AsCpf1: CRISPR-associated protein from Acidaminococcus sp. BV3L6 (Zetsche et al., 2015)
   5698..5745    +  CDS            nucleoplasmin NLS: bipartite nuclear localization signal from nucleoplasmin
   5752..5832    +  CDS            3xHA: three tandem HA epitope tags
   5983..5999    +  CDS            VP96 (fragment): 6 tandem repeats of the minimal activation domain of herpes simplex virus VP16 (Cheng et al., 2013)
   6064..6843    +  CDS            RELA (fragment): TF65_HUMAN - Also known as NFKB3. Experimental evidence at protein level: Swiss-Prot protein existence level 1. NF-kappa-B is a pleiotropic transcription factor present in almost all cell types and is the endpoint of a series of signal transduction events that are initiated by a vast array of stimuli related to many biological processes such as inflammation, immunity, differentiation, cell growth, tumorigenesis and apoptosis. NF-kappa-B is a homo- or heterodimeric complex formed by the Rel-like domain- containing proteins RELA/p65, RELB, NFKB1/p105, NFKB1/p50, REL and NFKB2/p52. The heterodime
   6862..7431    +  CDS            Rta AD: transcriptional activation domain from the human herpesvirus 4 (Epstein-Barr virus) replication and transcription activator Rta/BRLF1 (Hardwick et al., 1992; Chavez et al., 2015)
   7443..7514    +  CDS            HBB (fragment): HBB_PONPY - Experimental evidence at transcript level: Swiss-Prot protein existence level 2. Involved in oxygen transport from the lung to the various peripheral tissues. From Pongo pygmaeus (Bornean orangutan).
   7585..7640    +  polyA_signal   β-globin poly(A) signal: rabbit β-globin polyadenylation signal (Gil and Proudfoot, 1987)
   8025..8041    -  protein_bind   lac operator: The lac repressor binds to the lac operator to inhibit transcription in E. coli. This inhibition can be relieved by adding lactose or isopropyl-β-D-thiogalactopyranoside (IPTG). lac repressor encoded by lacI
   8049..8079    -  promoter       lac promoter: promoter for the E. coli lac operon
   8094..8115    -  protein_bind   CAP binding site: CAP binding activates transcription in the presence of cAMP. E. coli catabolite activator protein
   8128..8167    -  CDS            lacI (fragment): lac repressor; lacI; The lac repressor binds to the lac operator to inhibit transcription in E. coli. This inhibition can be relieved by adding lactose or isopropyl-β-D-thiogalactopyranoside (IPTG).
   8174..8196    +  promoter       SV40 promoter (fragment): SV40 enhancer and early promoter
   8220..8355    +  rep_origin     SV40 ori: SV40 origin of replication
   8375..8509    +  polyA_signal   SV40 poly(A) signal: SV40 polyadenylation signal
   8511..8565    -  CDS            lacI (fragment): lac repressor; lacI; The lac repressor binds to the lac operator to inhibit transcription in E. coli. This inhibition can be relieved by adding lactose or isopropyl-β-D-thiogalactopyranoside (IPTG).
   8748..9336    -  rep_origin     ori: high-copy-number ColE1/pMB1/pBR322/pUC origin of replication
   9507..10367   -  CDS            AmpR: β-lactamase; bla; confers resistance to ampicillin, carbenicillin, and related antibiotics
  10368..10472   -  promoter       AmpR promoter: bla
>Addgene plasmid #114078 | pCAG-hdAsCas12a(D908A)-NLS(nucleoplasmin)-gs-3xHA-gs-VPR (RTW876) | addgene full sequence | sequence record 220564 | Addgene NGS Result
GGTCGACATTGATTATTGACTAGTTATTAATAGTAATCAATTACGGGGTCATTAGTTCATAGCCCATATA
TGGAGTTCCGCGTTACATAACTTACGGTAAATGGCCCGCCTGGCTGACCGCCCAACGACCCCCGCCCATT
GACGTCAATAATGACGTATGTTCCCATAGTAACGCCAATAGGGACTTTCCATTGACGTCAATGGGTGGAG
TATTTACGGTAAACTGCCCACTTGGCAGTACATCAAGTGTATCATATGCCAAGTACGCCCCCTATTGACG
TCAATGACGGTAAATGGCCCGCCTGGCATTATGCCCAGTACATGACCTTATGGGACTTTCCTACTTGGCA
GTACATCTACGTATTAGTCATCGCTATTACCATGGTCGAGGTGAGCCCCACGTTCTGCTTCACTCTCCCC
ATCTCCCCCCCCTCCCCACCCCCAATTTTGTATTTATTTATTTTTTAATTATTTTGTGCAGCGATGGGGG
CGGGGGGGGGGGGGGCGCGCGCCAGGCGGGGCGGGGCGGGGCGAGGGGCGGGGCGGGGCGAGGCGGAGAG
GTGCGGCGGCAGCCAATCAGAGCGGCGCGCTCCGAAAGTTTCCTTTTATGGCGAGGCGGCGGCGGCGGCG
GCCCTATAAAAAGCGAAGCGCGCGGCGGGCGGGAGTCGCTGCGCGCTGCCTTCGCCCCGTGCCCCGCTCC
GCCGCCGCCTCGCGCCGCCCGCCCCGGCTCTGACTGACCGCGTTACTCCCACAGGTGAGCGGGCGGGACG
GCCCTTCTCCTCCGGGCTGTAATTAGCGCTTGGTTTAATGACGGCTTGTTTCTTTTCTGTGGCTGCGTGA
AAGCCTTGAGGGGCTCCGGGAGGGCCCTTTGTGCGGGGGGAGCGGCTCGGGGGGTGCGTGCGTGTGTGTG
TGCGTGGGGAGCGCCGCGTGCGGCTCCGCGCTGCCCGGCGGCTGTGAGCGCTGCGGGCGCGGCGCGGGGC
TTTGTGCGCTCCGCAGTGTGCGCGAGGGGAGCGCGGCCGGGGGCGGTGCCCCGCGGTGCGGGGGGGGCTG
CGAGGGGAACAAAGGCTGCGTGCGGGGTGTGTGCGTGGGGGGGTGAGCAGGGGGTGTGGGCGCGTCGGTC
GGGCTGCAACCCCCCCTGCACCCCCCTCCCCGAGTTGCTGAGCACGGCCCGGCTTCGGGTGCGGGGCTCC
GTACGGGGCGTGGCGCGGGGCTCGCCGTGCCGGGCGGGGGGTGGCGGCAGGTGGGGGTGCCGGGCGGGGC
GGGGCCGCCTCGGGCCGGGGAGGGCTCGGGGGAGGGGCGCGGCGGCCCCCGGAGCGCCGGCGGCTGTCGA
GGCGCGGCGAGCCGCAGCCATTGCCTTTTATGGTAATCGTGCGAGAGGGCGCAGGGACTTCCTTTGTCCC
AAATCTGTGCGGAGCCGAAATCTGGGAGGCGCCGCCGCACCCCCTCTAGCGGGCGCGGGGCGAAGCGGTG
CGGCGCCGGCAGGAAGGAAATGGGCGGGGAGGGCCTTCGTGCGTCGCCGCGCCGCCGTCCCCTTCTCCCT
CTCCAGCCTCGGGGCTGTCCGCGGGGGGACGGCTGCCTTCGGGGGGGACGGGGCAGGGCGGGGTTCGGCT
TCTGGCGTGTGACCGGCGGCTCTAGAGCCTCTGCTAACCATGTTCATGCCTTCTTCTTTTTCCTACAGCT
CCTGGGCAACGTGCTGGTTATTGTGCTGTCTCATCATTTTGGCAAAGAATTCTGCAGTCGACGGTACCGC
GGGCCCGGGATCCACCGGTCGCCACCATGACACAGTTCGAGGGCTTTACCAACCTGTATCAGGTGAGCAA
GACACTGCGGTTTGAGCTGATCCCACAGGGCAAGACCCTGAAGCACATCCAGGAGCAGGGCTTCATCGAG
GAGGACAAGGCCCGCAATGATCACTACAAGGAGCTGAAGCCCATCATCGATCGGATCTACAAGACCTATG
CCGACCAGTGCCTGCAGCTGGTGCAGCTGGATTGGGAGAACCTGAGCGCCGCCATCGACTCCTATAGAAA
GGAGAAAACCGAGGAGACAAGGAACGCCCTGATCGAGGAGCAGGCCACATATCGCAATGCCATCCACGAC
TACTTCATCGGCCGGACAGACAACCTGACCGATGCCATCAATAAGAGACACGCCGAGATCTACAAGGGCC
TGTTCAAGGCCGAGCTGTTTAATGGCAAGGTGCTGAAGCAGCTGGGCACCGTGACCACAACCGAGCACGA
GAACGCCCTGCTGCGGAGCTTCGACAAGTTTACAACCTACTTCTCCGGCTTTTATGAGAACAGGAAGAAC
GTGTTCAGCGCCGAGGATATCAGCACAGCCATCCCACACCGCATCGTGCAGGACAACTTCCCCAAGTTTA
AGGAGAATTGTCACATCTTCACACGCCTGATCACCGCCGTGCCCAGCCTGCGGGAGCACTTTGAGAACGT
GAAGAAGGCCATCGGCATCTTCGTGAGCACCTCCATCGAGGAGGTGTTTTCCTTCCCTTTTTATAACCAG
CTGCTGACACAGACCCAGATCGACCTGTATAACCAGCTGCTGGGAGGAATCTCTCGGGAGGCAGGCACCG
AGAAGATCAAGGGCCTGAACGAGGTGCTGAATCTGGCCATCCAGAAGAATGATGAGACAGCCCACATCAT
CGCCTCCCTGCCACACAGATTCATCCCCCTGTTTAAGCAGATCCTGTCCGATAGGAACACCCTGTCTTTC
ATCCTGGAGGAGTTTAAGAGCGACGAGGAAGTGATCCAGTCCTTCTGCAAGTACAAGACACTGCTGAGAA
ACGAGAACGTGCTGGAGACAGCCGAGGCCCTGTTTAACGAGCTGAACAGCATCGACCTGACACACATCTT
CATCAGCCACAAGAAGCTGGAGACAATCAGCAGCGCCCTGTGCGACCACTGGGATACACTGAGGAATGCC
CTGTATGAGCGGAGAATCTCCGAGCTGACAGGCAAGATCACCAAGTCTGCCAAGGAGAAGGTGCAGCGCA
GCCTGAAGCACGAGGATATCAACCTGCAGGAGATCATCTCTGCCGCAGGCAAGGAGCTGAGCGAGGCCTT
CAAGCAGAAAACCAGCGAGATCCTGTCCCACGCACACGCCGCCCTGGATCAGCCACTGCCTACAACCCTG
AAGAAGCAGGAGGAGAAGGAGATCCTGAAGTCTCAGCTGGACAGCCTGCTGGGCCTGTACCACCTGCTGG
ACTGGTTTGCCGTGGATGAGTCCAACGAGGTGGACCCCGAGTTCTCTGCCCGGCTGACCGGCATCAAGCT
GGAGATGGAGCCTTCTCTGAGCTTCTACAACAAGGCCAGAAATTATGCCACCAAGAAGCCCTACTCCGTG
GAGAAGTTCAAGCTGAACTTTCAGATGCCTACACTGGCCTCTGGCTGGGACGTGAATAAGGAGAAGAACA
ATGGCGCCATCCTGTTTGTGAAGAACGGCCTGTACTATCTGGGCATCATGCCAAAGCAGAAGGGCAGGTA
TAAGGCCCTGAGCTTCGAGCCCACAGAGAAAACCAGCGAGGGCTTTGATAAGATGTACTATGACTACTTC
CCTGATGCCGCCAAGATGATCCCAAAGTGCAGCACCCAGCTGAAGGCCGTGACAGCCCACTTTCAGACCC
ACACAACCCCCATCCTGCTGTCCAACAATTTCATCGAGCCTCTGGAGATCACAAAGGAGATCTACGACCT
GAACAATCCTGAGAAGGAGCCAAAGAAGTTTCAGACAGCCTACGCCAAGAAAACCGGCGACCAGAAGGGC
TACAGAGAGGCCCTGTGCAAGTGGATCGACTTCACAAGGGATTTTCTGTCCAAGTATACCAAGACAACCT
CTATCGATCTGTCTAGCCTGCGGCCATCCTCTCAGTATAAGGACCTGGGCGAGTACTATGCCGAGCTGAA
TCCCCTGCTGTACCACATCAGCTTCCAGAGAATCGCCGAGAAGGAGATCATGGATGCCGTGGAGACAGGC
AAGCTGTACCTGTTCCAGATCTATAACAAGGACTTTGCCAAGGGCCACCACGGCAAGCCTAATCTGCACA
CACTGTATTGGACCGGCCTGTTTTCTCCAGAGAACCTGGCCAAGACAAGCATCAAGCTGAATGGCCAGGC
CGAGCTGTTCTACCGCCCTAAGTCCAGGATGAAGAGGATGGCACACCGGCTGGGAGAGAAGATGCTGAAC
AAGAAGCTGAAGGATCAGAAAACCCCAATCCCCGACACCCTGTACCAGGAGCTGTACGACTATGTGAATC
ACAGACTGTCCCACGACCTGTCTGATGAGGCCAGGGCCCTGCTGCCCAACGTGATCACCAAGGAGGTGTC
TCACGAGATCATCAAGGATAGGCGCTTTACCAGCGACAAGTTCTTTTTCCACGTGCCTATCACACTGAAC
TATCAGGCCGCCAATTCCCCATCTAAGTTCAACCAGAGGGTGAATGCCTACCTGAAGGAGCACCCCGAGA
CACCTATCATCGGCATCGCCCGGGGCGAGAGAAACCTGATCTATATCACAGTGATCGACTCCACCGGCAA
GATCCTGGAGCAGCGGAGCCTGAACACCATCCAGCAGTTTGATTACCAGAAGAAGCTGGACAACAGGGAG
AAGGAGAGGGTGGCAGCAAGGCAGGCCTGGTCTGTGGTGGGCACAATCAAGGATCTGAAGCAGGGCTATC
TGAGCCAGGTCATCCACGAGATCGTGGACCTGATGATCCACTACCAGGCCGTGGTGGTGCTGGAGAACCT
GAATTTCGGCTTTAAGAGCAAGAGGACCGGCATCGCCGAGAAGGCCGTGTACCAGCAGTTCGAGAAGATG
CTGATCGATAAGCTGAATTGCCTGGTGCTGAAGGACTATCCAGCAGAGAAAGTGGGAGGCGTGCTGAACC
CATACCAGCTGACAGACCAGTTCACCTCCTTTGCCAAGATGGGCACCCAGTCTGGCTTCCTGTTTTACGT
GCCTGCCCCATATACATCTAAGATCGATCCCCTGACCGGCTTCGTGGACCCCTTCGTGTGGAAAACCATC
AAGAATCACGAGAGCCGCAAGCACTTCCTGGAGGGCTTCGACTTTCTGCACTACGACGTGAAAACCGGCG
ACTTCATCCTGCACTTTAAGATGAACAGAAATCTGTCCTTCCAGAGGGGCCTGCCCGGCTTTATGCCTGC
ATGGGATATCGTGTTCGAGAAGAACGAGACACAGTTTGACGCCAAGGGCACCCCTTTCATCGCCGGCAAG
AGAATCGTGCCAGTGATCGAGAATCACAGATTCACCGGCAGATACCGGGACCTGTATCCTGCCAACGAGC
TGATCGCCCTGCTGGAGGAGAAGGGCATCGTGTTCAGGGATGGCTCCAACATCCTGCCAAAGCTGCTGGA
GAATGACGATTCTCACGCCATCGACACGATGGTGGCCCTGATCCGCAGCGTGCTGCAGATGCGGAACTCC
AATGCCGCCACAGGCGAGGACTATATCAACAGCCCCGTGCGCGATCTGAATGGCGTGTGCTTCGACTCCC
GGTTTCAGAACCCAGAGTGGCCAATGGACGCCGATGCCAATGGCGCCTACCACATCGCCCTGAAGGGCCA
GCTGCTGCTGAATCACCTGAAGGAGAGCAAGGATCTGAAGCTGCAGAACGGCATCTCCAATCAGGACTGG
CTGGCCTACATCCAGGAGCTGCGCAACAAAAGGCCGGCGGCCACGAAAAAGGCCGGCCAGGCAAAAAAGA
AAAAGGGATCCTACCCATACGATGTTCCAGATTACGCTTATCCCTACGACGTGCCTGATTATGCATACCC
ATATGATGTCCCCGACTATGCCGGAAGCGAGGCCAGCGGTTCCGGACGGGCTGACGCATTGGACGATTTT
GATCTGGATATGCTGGGAAGTGACGCCCTCGATGATTTTGACCTTGACATGCTTGGTTCGGATGCCCTTG
ATGACTTTGACCTCGACATGCTCGGCAGTGACGCCCTTGATGATTTCGACCTGGACATGCTGATTAACTC
TAGAAGTTCCGGATCTCCGAAAAAGAAACGCAAAGTTGGTAGCCAGTACCTGCCCGACACCGACGACCGG
CACCGGATCGAGGAAAAGCGGAAGCGGACCTACGAGACATTCAAGAGCATCATGAAGAAGTCCCCCTTCA
GCGGCCCCACCGACCCTAGACCTCCACCTAGAAGAATCGCCGTGCCCAGCAGATCCAGCGCCAGCGTGCC
AAAACCTGCCCCCCAGCCTTACCCCTTCACCAGCAGCCTGAGCACCATCAACTACGACGAGTTCCCTACC
ATGGTGTTCCCCAGCGGCCAGATCTCTCAGGCCTCTGCTCTGGCTCCAGCCCCTCCTCAGGTGCTGCCTC
AGGCTCCTGCTCCTGCACCAGCTCCAGCCATGGTGTCTGCACTGGCTCAGGCACCAGCACCCGTGCCTGT
GCTGGCTCCTGGACCTCCACAGGCTGTGGCTCCACCAGCCCCTAAACCTACACAGGCCGGCGAGGGCACA
CTGTCTGAAGCTCTGCTGCAGCTGCAGTTCGACGACGAGGATCTGGGAGCCCTGCTGGGAAACAGCACCG
ATCCTGCCGTGTTCACCGACCTGGCCAGCGTGGACAACAGCGAGTTCCAGCAGCTGCTGAACCAGGGCAT
CCCTGTGGCCCCTCACACCACCGAGCCCATGCTGATGGAATACCCCGAGGCCATCACCCGGCTCGTGACA
GGCGCTCAGAGGCCTCCTGATCCAGCTCCTGCCCCTCTGGGAGCACCAGGCCTGCCTAATGGACTGCTGT
CTGGCGACGAGGACTTCAGCTCTATCGCCGATATGGATTTCTCAGCCTTGCTGGGCTCTGGCAGCGGCAG
CCGGGATTCCAGGGAAGGGATGTTTTTGCCGAAGCCTGAGGCCGGCTCCGCTATTAGTGACGTGTTTGAG
GGCCGCGAGGTGTGCCAGCCAAAACGAATCCGGCCATTTCATCCTCCAGGAAGTCCATGGGCCAACCGCC
CACTCCCCGCCAGCCTCGCACCAACACCAACCGGTCCAGTACATGAGCCAGTCGGGTCACTGACCCCGGC
ACCAGTCCCTCAGCCACTGGATCCAGCGCCCGCAGTGACTCCCGAGGCCAGTCACCTGTTGGAGGATCCC
GATGAAGAGACGAGCCAGGCTGTCAAAGCCCTTCGGGAGATGGCCGATACTGTGATTCCCCAGAAGGAAG
AGGCTGCAATCTGTGGCCAAATGGACCTTTCCCATCCGCCCCCAAGGGGCCATCTGGATGAGCTGACAAC
CACACTTGAGTCCATGACCGAGGATCTGAACCTGGACTCACCCCTGACCCCGGAATTGAACGAGATTCTG
GATACCTTCCTGAACGACGAGTGCCTCTTGCATGCCATGCATATCAGCACAGGACTGTCCATCTTCGACA
CATCTCTGTTTTAAGCGGCCGCACTCCTCAGGTGCAGGCTGCCTATCAGAAGGTGGTGGCTGGTGTGGCC
AATGCCCTGGCTCACAAATACCACTGAGATCTTTTTCCCTCTGCCAAAAATTATGGGGACATCATGAAGC
CCCTTGAGCATCTGACTTCTGGCTAATAAAGGAAATTTATTTTCATTGCAATAGTGTGTTGGAATTTTTT
GTGTCTCTCACTCGGAAGGACATATGGGAGGGCAAATCATTTAAAACATCAGAATGAGTATTTGGTTTAG
AGTTTGGCAACATATGCCCATATGCTGGCTGCCATGAACAAAGGTTGGCTATAAAGAGGTCATCAGTATA
TGAAACAGCCCCCTGCTGTCCATTCCTTATTCCATAGAAAAGCCTTGACTTGAGGTTAGATTTTTTTTAT
ATTTTGTTTTGTGTTATTTTTTTCTTTAACATCCCTAAAATTTTCCTTACATGTTTTACTAGCCAGATTT
TTCCTCCTCTCCTGACTACTCCCAGTCATAGCTGTCCCTCTTCTCTTATGGAGATCCCTCGACCTGCAGC
CCAAGCTTGGCGTAATCATGGTCATAGCTGTTTCCTGTGTGAAATTGTTATCCGCTCACAATTCCACACA
ACATACGAGCCGGAAGCATAAAGTGTAAAGCCTGGGGTGCCTAATGAGTGAGCTAACTCACATTAATTGC
GTTGCGCTCACTGCCCGCTTTCCAGTCGGGAAACCTGTCGTGCCAGCGGATCCGCATCTCAATTAGTCAG
CAACCATAGTCCCGCCCCTAACTCCGCCCATCCCGCCCCTAACTCCGCCCAGTTCCGCCCATTCTCCGCC
CCATGGCTGACTAATTTTTTTTATTTATGCAGAGGCCGAGGCCGCCTCGGCCTCTGAGCTATTCCAGAAG
TAGTGAGGAGGCTTTTTTGGAGGCCTAGGCTTTTGCAAAAAGCTAACTTGTTTATTGCAGCTTATAATGG
TTACAAATAAAGCAATAGCATCACAAATTTCACAAATAAAGCATTTTTTTCACTGCATTCTAGTTGTGGT
TTGTCCAAACTCATCAATGTATCTTATCATGTCTGGATCCGCTGCATTAATGAATCGGCCAACGCGCGGG
GAGAGGCGGTTTGCGTATTGGGCGCTCTTCCGCTTCCTCGCTCACTGACTCGCTGCGCTCGGTCGTTCGG
CTGCGGCGAGCGGTATCAGCTCACTCAAAGGCGGTAATACGGTTATCCACAGAATCAGGGGATAACGCAG
GAAAGAACATGTGAGCAAAAGGCCAGCAAAAGGCCAGGAACCGTAAAAAGGCCGCGTTGCTGGCGTTTTT
CCATAGGCTCCGCCCCCCTGACGAGCATCACAAAAATCGACGCTCAAGTCAGAGGTGGCGAAACCCGACA
GGACTATAAAGATACCAGGCGTTTCCCCCTGGAAGCTCCCTCGTGCGCTCTCCTGTTCCGACCCTGCCGC
TTACCGGATACCTGTCCGCCTTTCTCCCTTCGGGAAGCGTGGCGCTTTCTCATAGCTCACGCTGTAGGTA
TCTCAGTTCGGTGTAGGTCGTTCGCTCCAAGCTGGGCTGTGTGCACGAACCCCCCGTTCAGCCCGACCGC
TGCGCCTTATCCGGTAACTATCGTCTTGAGTCCAACCCGGTAAGACACGACTTATCGCCACTGGCAGCAG
CCACTGGTAACAGGATTAGCAGAGCGAGGTATGTAGGCGGTGCTACAGAGTTCTTGAAGTGGTGGCCTAA
CTACGGCTACACTAGAAGAACAGTATTTGGTATCTGCGCTCTGCTGAAGCCAGTTACCTTCGGAAAAAGA
GTTGGTAGCTCTTGATCCGGCAAACAAACCACCGCTGGTAGCGGTGGTTTTTTTGTTTGCAAGCAGCAGA
TTACGCGCAGAAAAAAAGGATCTCAAGAAGATCCTTTGATCTTTTCTACGGGGTCTGACGCTCAGTGGAA
CGAAAACTCACGTTAAGGGATTTTGGTCATGAGATTATCAAAAAGGATCTTCACCTAGATCCTTTTAAAT
TAAAAATGAAGTTTTAAATCAATCTAAAGTATATATGAGTAAACTTGGTCTGACAGTTACCAATGCTTAA
TCAGTGAGGCACCTATCTCAGCGATCTGTCTATTTCGTTCATCCATAGTTGCCTGACTCCCCGTCGTGTA
GATAACTACGATACGGGAGGGCTTACCATCTGGCCCCAGTGCTGCAATGATACCGCGAGACCCACGCTCA
CCGGCTCCAGATTTATCAGCAATAAACCAGCCAGCCGGAAGGGCCAAGCGCAGAAGTGGTCCTGCAACTT
TATCCGCCTCCATCCAGTCTATTAATTGTTGCCGGGAAGCTAGAGTAAGTAGTTCGCCAGTTAATAGTTT
GCGCAACGTTGTTGCCATTGCTACAGGCATCGTGGTGTCACGCTCGTCGTTTGGTATGGCTTCATTCAGC
TCCGGTTCCCAACGATCAAGGCGAGTTACATGATCCCCCATGTTGTGCAAAAAAGCGGTTAGCTCCTTCG
GTCCTCCGATCGTTGTCAGAAGTAAGTTGGCCGCAGTGTTATCACTCATGGTTATGGCAGCACTGCATAA
TTCTCTTACTGTCATGCCATCCGTAAGATGCTTTTCTGTGACTGGTGAGTACTCAACCAAGTCATTCTGA
GAATAGTGTATGCGGCGACCGAGTTGCTCTTGCCCGGCGTCAATACGGGATAATACCGCGCCACATAGCA
GAACTTTAAAAGTGCTCATCATTGGAAAACGTTCTTCGGGGCGAAAACTCTCAAGGATCTTACCGCTGTT
GAGATCCAGTTCGATGTAACCCACTCGTGCACCCAACTGATCTTCAGCATCTTTTACTTTCACCAGCGTT
TCTGGGTGAGCAAAAACAGGAAGGCAAAATGCCGCAAAAAAGGGAATAAGGGCGACACGGAAATGTTGAA
TACTCATACTCTTCCTTTTTCAATATTATTGAAGCATTTATCAGGGTTATTGTCTCATGAGCGGATACAT
ATTTGAATGTATTTAGAAAAATAAACAAATAGGGGTTCCGCGCACATTTCCCCGAAAAGTGCCACCTG
